Addgene plasmid #114104: pAAV-CAG-LMO3 (sbGLuc-VChR1-EYFP)
Purpose: fusion protein of Gaussia luciferase variant slow burn, Volvox channelrhodopsin-1, and enhanced yellow fluorescent protein for bioluminescent optogenetics
Depositing lab: Ute Hochgeschwender. Depositing organization: Central Michigan University. Publication: Luminopsins integrate opto- and chemogenetics by using physical and biological light sources for opsin activation. Berglund K, Clissold K, Li HE, Wen L, Park SY, Gleixner J, Klein ME, Lu D, Barter JW, Rossi MA, Augustine GJ, Yin HH, Hochgeschwender U. Proc Natl Acad Sci U S A. 2016 Jan 19;113(3):E358-67. doi: 10.1073/pnas.1510899113. Epub 2016 Jan 5. PubMed 26733686.
Backbone
  Vector backbone: pAAV
  Backbone size w/o insert (bp): 4615
  Total vector size (bp): 6949
  Vector type: Mammalian Expression, AAV
Growth in bacteria
  Bacterial resistance: Ampicillin, 100 μg/mL
  Growth temperature: 37°C
  Growth strain: NEB Stable
  Copy number: Low Copy
Gene/Insert 1
  Gene/Insert name: sbGLuc-VChR1-EYFP (alt name: Gaussia luciferase, slow burn; Volvox Channelrhodopsin 1; EYFP)
  Promoter: CAG
  Cloning method: Unknown
  Sequencing primers: 5′ n/a
Gene/Insert 2
  Gene/Insert name: Volvox Channelrhodopsin 1 (alt name: VChR1)
Gene/Insert 3
  Gene/Insert name: Enhanced Yellow Fluorescent Protein (alt name: EYFP)
Terms and licenses: Academic/Nonprofit Terms; Industry Terms: Not Available to Industry
How to cite: pAAV-CAG-LMO3 (sbGLuc-VChR1-EYFP) was a gift from Ute Hochgeschwender (Addgene plasmid # 114104 ; http://n2t.net/addgene:114104 ; RRID:Addgene_114104)
