[The description below was written by a language model from this plasmid's Addgene catalogue record and pLannotate feature annotations shown in this document.]
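Description:
pAAV-CAG-LMO3 (sbGLuc-VChR1-EYFP) is an adeno-associated virus transfer plasmid for mammalian expression of luminopsin 3, a single fusion protein designed for bioluminescent optogenetics. The bacterial backbone carries a ColE1/pUC-type origin, an f1 phage origin and the β-lactamase gene for ampicillin selection. The catalogue lists it as low copy and propagated in a recombination-deficient stable strain, which is a common precaution for preserving the repeat-rich AAV2 inverted terminal repeats. These ITRs flank the expression cassette and direct its replication and packaging into AAV particles when helper functions are supplied.

Between the ITRs, the CAG promoter (CMV enhancer, chicken β-actin promoter and chimeric intron sequence) drives strong, broadly active transcription. A short fragment annotated as CaMKII promoter lies just upstream of the coding region and looks like a cloning remnant rather than the functional promoter. The open reading frame begins with the slow-burn variant of Gaussia luciferase, annotated as human-codon-optimized GLuc. An unannotated stretch follows that corresponds in position to Volvox channelrhodopsin-1, then a short KCNJ2 (Kir2.1)-derived segment, probably a membrane-trafficking signal, and EYFP. A WPRE and SV40 polyadenylation signal enhance transcript stability and processing.

In use, the luciferase substrate makes the tethered luciferase emit light that activates the adjacent channelrhodopsin, so cells can be excited chemically. The opsin also remains responsive to external light, and EYFP reports expression. The sequenced record (7,204 nt) is somewhat longer than the catalogued total size of 6,949 bp.
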