Features (pLannotate 1.2.2; 21 found; start..end, strand, type, name):
    182..770     -  rep_origin     ori: high-copy-number ColE1/pMB1/pBR322/pUC origin of replication
    941..1801    -  CDS            AmpR: β-lactamase; bla; confers resistance to ampicillin, carbenicillin, and related antibiotics
   1802..1906    -  promoter       AmpR promoter: bla
   1959..2387    -  rep_origin     f1 ori (sequence partly withheld): f1 bacteriophage origin of replication; arrow indicates direction of (+) strand synthesis
   2392..2461    -  CDS            lacZα (fragment): LacZα fragment of β-galactosidase; lacZ fragment
   2456..2588    -  repeat_region  AAV2 ITR (fragment): inverted terminal repeat of adeno-associated virus serotype 2 inverted
   2649..2897    +  enhancer       CMV enhancer (fragment): human cytomegalovirus immediate early enhancer
   2899..3176    +  promoter       chicken β-actin promoter: No description available
   3177..3312    +  intron         hybrid intron (fragment): hybrid between chicken β-actin (CBA) and minute virus of mice (MMV) introns (Gray et al., 2011)
   3401..3531    +  intron         chimeric intron (fragment): chimera between introns from chicken β-actin and rabbit β-globin
   3595..3743    +  promoter       CaMKII promoter (fragment): promoter for the mouse calcium/calmodulin-dependent kinase II α subunit
   3748..3765    +  misc_feature   MCS (fragment): multiple cloning site
   3772..4326    +  CDS            hGLuc: secreted Gaussia luciferase human codon-optimized
   5281..5340    +  CDS            KCNJ2 (fragment): KCNJ2_HUMAN - Also known as IRK1. Experimental evidence at protein level: Swiss-Prot protein existence level 1. Probably participates in establishing action potential waveform and excitability of neuronal and muscle tissues. Inward rectifier potassium channels are characterized by a greater tendency to allow potassium to flow into the cell rather than out of it. Their voltage dependence is regulated by the concentration of extracellular potassium; as external potassium is raised, the voltage range of the channel opening shifts to more positive voltages. The inward rectification is mainly due t
   5339..6055    +  CDS            EYFP: enhanced YFP mammalian codon-optimized
   6082..6106    +  misc_feature   MCS (fragment): pBluescript multiple cloning site
   6106..6694    +  misc_feature   WPRE: woodchuck hepatitis virus posttranscriptional regulatory element
   6737..6858    -  polyA_signal   SV40 poly(A) signal: SV40 polyadenylation signal
   6881..6949    -  CDS            large T antigen (fragment): large T antigen from SV40 (simian virus 40)
   7020..7153    +  repeat_region  AAV2 ITR: inverted terminal repeat of adeno-associated virus serotype 2 inverted
   7147..7203    -  CDS            lacI (fragment): lac repressor; lacI; The lac repressor binds to the lac operator to inhibit transcription in E. coli. This inhibition can be relieved by adding lactose or isopropyl-β-D-thiogalactopyranoside (IPTG).
>Addgene plasmid #114104 | pAAV-CAG-LMO3 (sbGLuc-VChR1-EYFP) | addgene full sequence | sequence record 252548 | Addgene NGS Result
CTTCCGCTTCCTCGCTCACTGACTCGCTGCGCTCGGTCGTTCGGCTGCGGCGAGCGGTATCAGCTCACTC
AAAGGCGGTAATACGGTTATCCACAGAATCAGGGGATAACGCAGGAAAGAACATGTGAGCAAAAGGCCAG
CAAAAGGCCAGGAACCGTAAAAAGGCCGCGTTGCTGGCGTTTTTCCATAGGCTCCGCCCCCCTGACGAGC
ATCACAAAAATCGACGCTCAAGTCAGAGGTGGCGAAACCCGACAGGACTATAAAGATACCAGGCGTTTCC
CCCTGGAAGCTCCCTCGTGCGCTCTCCTGTTCCGACCCTGCCGCTTACCGGATACCTGTCCGCCTTTCTC
CCTTCGGGAAGCGTGGCGCTTTCTCATAGCTCACGCTGTAGGTATCTCAGTTCGGTGTAGGTCGTTCGCT
CCAAGCTGGGCTGTGTGCACGAACCCCCCGTTCAGCCCGACCGCTGCGCCTTATCCGGTAACTATCGTCT
TGAGTCCAACCCGGTAAGACACGACTTATCGCCACTGGCAGCAGCCACTGGTAACAGGATTAGCAGAGCG
AGGTATGTAGGCGGTGCTACAGAGTTCTTGAAGTGGTGGCCTAACTACGGCTACACTAGAAGAACAGTAT
TTGGTATCTGCGCTCTGCTGAAGCCAGTTACCTTCGGAAAAAGAGTTGGTAGCTCTTGATCCGGCAAACA
AACCACCGCTGGTAGCGGTGGTTTTTTTGTTTGCAAGCAGCAGATTACGCGCAGAAAAAAAGGATCTCAA
GAAGATCCTTTGATCTTTTCTACGGGGTCTGACGCTCAGTGGAACGAAAACTCACGTTAAGGGATTTTGG
TCATGAGATTATCAAAAAGGATCTTCACCTAGATCCTTTTAAATTAAAAATGAAGTTTTAAATCAATCTA
AAGTATATATGAGTAAACTTGGTCTGACAGTTACCAATGCTTAATCAGTGAGGCACCTATCTCAGCGATC
TGTCTATTTCGTTCATCCATAGTTGCCTGACTCCCCGTCGTGTAGATAACTACGATACGGGAGGGCTTAC
CATCTGGCCCCAGTGCTGCAATGATACCGCGAGACCCACGCTCACCGGCTCCAGATTTATCAGCAATAAA
CCAGCCAGCCGGAAGGGCCGAGCGCAGAAGTGGTCCTGCAACTTTATCCGCCTCCATCCAGTCTATTAAT
TGTTGCCGGGAAGCTAGAGTAAGTAGTTCGCCAGTTAATAGTTTGCGCAACGTTGTTGCCATTGCTACAG
GCATCGTGGTGTCACGCTCGTCGTTTGGTATGGCTTCATTCAGCTCCGGTTCCCAACGATCAAGGCGAGT
TACATGATCCCCCATGTTGTGCAAAAAAGCGGTTAGCTCCTTCGGTCCTCCGATCGTTGTCAGAAGTAAG
TTGGCCGCAGTGTTATCACTCATGGTTATGGCAGCACTGCATAATTCTCTTACTGTCATGCCATCCGTAA
GATGCTTTTCTGTGACTGGTGAGTACTCAACCAAGTCATTCTGAGAATAGTGTATGCGGCGACCGAGTTG
CTCTTGCCCGGCGTCAATACGGGATAATACCGCGCCACATAGCAGAACTTTAAAAGTGCTCATCATTGGA
AAACGTTCTTCGGGGCGAAAACTCTCAAGGATCTTACCGCTGTTGAGATCCAGTTCGATGTAACCCACTC
GTGCACCCAACTGATCTTCAGCATCTTTTACTTTCACCAGCGTTTCTGGGTGAGCAAAAACAGGAAGGCA
AAATGCCGCAAAAAAGGGAATAAGGGCGACACGGAAATGTTGAATACTCATACTCTTCCTTTTTCAATAT
TATTGAAGCATTTATCAGGGTTATTGTCTCATGAGCGGATACATATTTGAATGTATTTAGAAAAATAAAC
AAATAGGGGTTCCGCGCACATTTCCCCGAAAAGTGCCACCTAAATTGTAAGCGTTAATATTTTGTTAAAA
TTCGCGTTAAATTTTTGTTAAATCAGCTCATTTTTTAACCAATAGGCCGAAATCGGCAAAATCCCTTATA
AATCAAAAGAATAGACCGAGATAGGGT
[37 nt withheld, positions 2058-2094]
AAAGAACGTGGACTCCAACGTCAAAGG
[49 nt withheld, positions 2122-2170]
T
[91 nt withheld, positions 2172-2262]
G
[124 nt withheld, positions 2264-2387]
CCCATTCGCCATTCAGGCTGCGCAACTGTTGGGAAGGGCGATCGGTGCGGGCCTCTTCGCTATTACGCCA
GCTGCGCGCTCGCTCGCTCACTGAGGCCGCCCGGGCAAAGCCCGGGCGTCGGGCGACCTTTGGTCGCCCG
GCCTCAGTGAGCGAGCGAGCGCGCAGAGAGGGAGTGGCCAACTCCATCACTAGGGGTTCCTTGTAGTTAA
TGATTAACCCGCCATGCTACTTATCTACGTAGCCATGCTCTAGGAAGAGTACCATTGACGTCAATAATGA
CGTATGTTCCCATAGTAACGCCAATAGGGACTTTCCATTGACGTCAATGGGTGGAGTATTTACGGTAAAC
TGCCCACTTGGCAGTACATCAAGTGTATCATATGCCAAGTACGCCCCCTATTGACGTCAATGACGGTAAA
TGGCCCGCCTGGCATTATGCCCAGTACATGACCTTATGGGACTTTCCTACTTGGCAGTACATCTACGTAT
TAGTCATCGCTATTACCATGGTCGAGGTGAGCCCCACGTTCTGCTTCACTCTCCCCATCTCCCCCCCCTC
CCCACCCCCAATTTTGTATTTATTTATTTTTTAATTATTTTGTGCAGCGATGGGGGCGGGGGGGGGGGGG
GGGCGCGCGCCAGGSGGGGCGGGGCGGGGCGRGGGGCGGGGCGGGGCGAGGCGGAGAGGTGCGGCGGCAG
CCAATCAGAGCGGCGCGCTCCGAAAGTTTCCTTTTATGGCGAGGCGGCGGCGGCGGCGGCCCTATAAAAA
GCGAAGCGCGCGGCGGGCGGGAGTCGCTGCGCGCTGCCTTCGCCCCGTGCCCCGCTCCGCCGCCGCCTCG
CGCCGCCCGCCCCGGCTCTGACTGACCGCGTTACTCCCACAGGTGAGCGGGCGGGACGGCCCTTCTCCTC
CGGGCTGTAATTAGCGCTTGGTTTAATGACGGCTTGTTTCTTTTCTGTGGCTGCGTGAAAGCCTTGAGGG
GCTCCGGGAGGGCCCTTTGTGCGGGGGGAGCGGCTCGGGGCTGTCCGCGGGGGGACGGCTGCCTTCGGGG
GGGACGGGGCAGGGCGGGGTTCGGCTTCTGGCGTGTGACCGGCGGCTCTAGAGCCTCTGCTAACCATGTT
CATGCCTTCTTCTTTTTCCTACAGCTCCTGGGCAACGTGCTGGTTATTGTGCTGTCTCATCATTTTGGCA
AAGAATTGGATCTGCCACCATGGGGACCTGGATGCTGACGAAGGCTCGCGAGGCTGTGAGCAGCCACAGT
GCCCTGCTCAGAAGCCCCAAGCTCGTCAATCAAGCTGGTTCTCCATTTGCACTCAGGAGCACGGGCAGGC
GAGTGGCCCCTAGTTCTGGGGGCAGCGGGGGATCTCGAGCTCAAGCTTGCCACCATGGGAGTCAAAGTTC
TGTTTGCCCTGATCTGCATCGCTGTGGCCGAGGCCAAGCCCACCGAGAACAACGAAGACTTCAACATCGT
GGCCGTGGCCAGCAACTTCGCGACCACGGATCTCGATGCTGACCGCGGGAAGTTGCCCGGCAAGAAGCTG
CCGCTGGAGGTGCTCAAAGAGCTGGAAGCCAATGCCCGGAAAGCTGGCTGCACCAGGGGCTGTCTGATCT
GCCTGTCCCACATCAAGTGCACGCCCAAGATGAAGAAGTTCATCCCAGGACGCTGCCACACCTACGAAGG
CGACAAAGAGTCCGCACAGGGCGGCATAGGCGAGGCGATCGTCGACATTCCTGAGATTCCTGGGTTCAAG
GACTTGGAGCCCCTGGAGCAGTTCATCGCACAGGTCGATCTGTGTGTGGACTGCACAACTGGCTGCCTCA
AAGGGCTTGCCAACGTGCAGTGTTCTGACCTGCTCAAGAAGTGGCTGCCGCAACGCTGTGCGACCTTTGC
CAGCAAGATCCAGGGCCAGGTGGACAAGATCAAGGGGGCCGGTGGTGACGGCGACCCACTAGTCCAGTGT
GGTGGAATTGCCGGATCCGCCACCATGGATTACCCTGTTGCTAGAAGCCTCATAGTTCGCTACCCAACCG
ACCTCGGAAACGGCACCGTCTGCATGCCAAGAGGACAGTGTTACTGTGAAGGTTGGCTTCGGAGTCGCGG
CACTTCCATTGAAAAGACAATAGCAATTACTCTTCAGTGGGTAGTCTTTGCTTTGTCAGTGGCTTGCCTG
GGGTGGTATGCGTATCAAGCGTGGCGAGCTACCTGCGGATGGGAGGAGGTTTACGTAGCCTTGATAGAAA
TGATGAAAAGCATCATCGAGGCCTTCCACGAGTTCGACAGCCCTGCAACACTGTGGCTGTCTTCAGGGAA
CGGCGTAGTTTGGATGCGGTATGGCGAATGGCTCCTCACCTGCCCGGTCCTTCTGATCCATCTGAGCAAC
CTCACAGGCCTGAAGGACGATTATAGCAAAAGGACTATGGGCCTGTTGGTTTCTGATGTGGGATGCATCG
TGTGGGGCGCAACCAGCGCCATGTGTACGGGGTGGACGAAGATCCTGTTCTTCCTCATCTCATTGAGCTA
TGGTATGTATACCTATTTTCATGCTGCTAAAGTTTATATCGAAGCATTCCACACAGTTCCAAAAGGGATT
TGTCGAGAACTGGTCCGAGTGATGGCCTGGACATTCTTTGTGGCTTGGGGAATGTTTCCAGTCCTGTTTC
TGCTGGGCACGGAAGGATTCGGTCATATCAGCCCTTATGGATCTGCCATTGGGCACTCCATCCTCGACCT
GATTGCAAAGAACATGTGGGGTGTGCTGGGGAATTACCTGCGCGTCAAAATCCACGAGCACATCCTGTTG
TATGGCGACATCAGAAAGAAGCAGAAAATTACGATCGCCGGCCAAGAGATGGAGGTTGAGACACTGGTGG
CTGAAGAGGAGGACGCGGCCGCCAAGAGCAGGATCACCAGCGAGGGCGAGTACATCCCCCTGGACCAGAT
CGACATCAACGTGGTGAGCAAGGGCGAGGAGCTGTTCACCGGGGTGGTGCCCATCCTGGTCGAGCTGGAC
GGCGACGTAAACGGCCACAAGTTCAGCGTGTCCGGCGAGGGCGAGGGCGATGCCACCTACGGCAAGCTGA
CCCTGAAGTTCATCTGCACCACCGGCAAGCTGCCCGTGCCCTGGCCCACCCTCGTGACCACCTTCGGCTA
CGGCCTGCAGTGCTTCGCCCGCTACCCCGACCACATGAAGCAGCACGACTTCTTCAAGTCCGCCATGCCC
GAAGGCTACGTCCAGGAGCGCACCATCTTCTTCAAGGACGACGGCAACTACAAGACCCGCGCCGAGGTGA
AGTTCGAGGGCGACACCCTGGTGAACCGCATCGAGCTGAAGGGCATCGACTTCAAGGAGGACGGCAACAT
CCTGGGGCACAAGCTGGAGTACAACTACAACAGCCACAACGTCTATATCATGGCCGACAAGCAGAAGAAC
GGCATCAAGGTGAACTTCAAGATCCGCCACAACATCGAGGACGGCAGCGTGCAGCTCGCCGACCACTACC
AGCAGAACACCCCCATCGGCGACGGCCCCGTGCTGCTGCCCGACAACCACTACCTGAGCTACCAGTCCGC
CCTGAGCAAAGACCCCAACGAGAAGCGCGATCACATGGTCCTGCTGGAGTTCGTGACCGCCGCCGGGATC
ACTCTCGGCATGGACGAGCTGTACAAGTTCTGCTACGAGAACGAGGTGTAATGAGAATTCGATATCAAGC
TTATCGATAATCAACCTCTGGATTACAAAATTTGTGAAAGATTGACTGGTATTCTTAACTATGTTGCTCC
TTTTACGCTATGTGGATACGCTGCTTTAATGCCTTTGTATCATGCTATTGCTTCCCGTATGGCTTTCATT
TTCTCCTCCTTGTATAAATCCTGGTTGCTGTCTCTTTATGAGGAGTTGTGGCCCGTTGTCAGGCAACGTG
GCGTGGTGTGCACTGTGTTTGCTGACGCAACCCCCACTGGTTGGGGCATTGCCACCACCTGTCAGCTCCT
TTCCGGGACTTTCGCTTTCCCCCTCCCTATTGCCACGGCGGAACTCATCGCCGCCTGCCTTGCCCGCTGC
TGGACAGGGGCTCGGCTGTTGGGCACTGACAATTCCGTGGTGTTGTCGGGGAAATCATCGTCCTTTCCTT
GGCTGCTCGCCTGTGTTGCCACCTGGATTCTGCGCGGGACGTCCTTCTGCTACGTCCCTTCGGCCCTCAA
TCCAGCGGACCTTCCTTCCCGCGGCCTGCTGCCGGCTCTGCGGCCTCTTCCGCGTCTTCGCCTTCGCCCT
CAGACGAGTCGGATCTCCCTTTGGGCCGCCTCCCCGCATCGATACCGTCGACCCGGGCGGCCGCTTCGAG
CAGACATGATAAGATACATTGATGAGTTTGGACAAACCACAACTAGAATGCAGTGAAAAAAATGCTTTAT
TTGTGAAATTTGTGATGCTATTGCTTTATTTGTAACCATTATAAGCTGCAATAAACAAGTTAACAACAAC
AATTGCATTCATTTTATGTTTCAGGTTCAGGGGGAGATGTGGGAGGTTTTTTAAAGCAAGTAAAACCTCT
ACAAATGTGGTAAAATCGATAAGGATCTTCCTAGAGCATGGCTACGTAGATAAGTAGCATGGCGGGTTAA
TCATTAACTACAAGGAACCCCTAGTGATGGAGTTGGCCACTCCCTCTCTGCGCGCTCGCTCGCTCACTGA
GGCCGGGCGACCAAAGGTCGCCCGACGCCCGGGCTTTGCCCGGGCGGCCTCAGTGAGCGAGCGAGCGCGC
AGCTGCATTAATGAATCGGCCAACGCGCGGGGAGAGGCGGTTTGCGTATTGGGCGCT
